Addgene plasmid #155115: pME-QUAS5x:GFPNLS-SV40pA
Purpose: Middle entry vector containing QUAS5x element upstream of GFP-NLS.
Depositing lab: Bret Pearson. Depositing organization: Hospital for Sick Children. Publication: An optimized QF-binary expression system for use in zebrafish. Burgess J, Burrows JT, Sadhak R, Chiang S, Weiss A, D'Amata C, Molinaro AM, Zhu S, Long M, Hu C, Krause HM, Pearson BJ. Dev Biol. 2020 Jul 19. pii: S0012-1606(20)30202-5. doi: 10.1016/j.ydbio.2020.07.007. PubMed 32697972.
Backbone
  Vector backbone: pDONR221
  Backbone manufacturer: Invitrogen
  Backbone size w/o insert (bp): 2544
  Total vector size (bp): 3866
  Vector type: Gateway middle entry vector
Growth in bacteria
  Bacterial resistance: Kanamycin, 50 μg/mL
  Growth temperature: 37°C
  Growth strain: DH5alpha
  Copy number: High Copy
Gene/Insert
  Gene/Insert name: QUAS5x:GFPNLS
  Species: Synthetic
  Insert size (bp): 1322
  Promoter: QUAS5x-E1b
  Cloning method: Restriction Enzyme; 5′ cloning site NotI (not destroyed); 3′ cloning site HindIII (not destroyed)
  Sequencing primers: 5′ CAC GAC GTT GTA AAA CGA C; 3′ CAG GAA ACA GCT ATG AC
Terms and licenses: Academic/Nonprofit Terms; Industry Terms: Not Available to Industry
Depositor comments: Contains complete QUAS5x:GFPNLS-SV40pA reporter cassette in pME. Can be recombined with other p5E and p3E vectors to make dual or triple reporters for intersectional studies.
How to cite: pME-QUAS5x:GFPNLS-SV40pA was a gift from Bret Pearson (Addgene plasmid # 155115 ; http://n2t.net/addgene:155115 ; RRID:Addgene_155115)
