[The description below was written by a language model from this plasmid's Addgene catalogue record and pLannotate feature annotations shown in this document.]
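Description:
pME-QUAS5x:GFPNLS-SV40pA is a Gateway middle entry clone built on the pDONR221 backbone, about 3.9 kb in total, and designed for assembling zebrafish transgenes by multisite LR recombination. It is maintained in E. coli as a high-copy plasmid through a ColE1/pUC-type origin and selected with kanamycin via an aminoglycoside phosphotransferase gene. The rrnB T1 and T2 terminators upstream of the cassette are standard pDONR elements that insulate the insert from read-through transcription. The short RSF ori, lacI and lacZα matches in the automated annotation are only fragments and appear to be backbone remnants rather than functional parts.

The roughly 1.3 kb synthetic insert, cloned between retained NotI and HindIII sites, sits between attL1 and attL2 and forms a complete reporter unit. According to the record it contains five copies of the QUAS element, the binding site for the QF transcriptional activator of the Q binary system, joined to an E1b minimal promoter. The feature table detects only a minimal TATA-box promoter fragment in this region and does not annotate the QUAS repeats themselves. This drives EGFP carrying a nuclear localisation signal, which is named in the record but also not separately annotated. An SV40 polyadenylation signal follows the coding sequence, although the annotation places it on the opposite strand from EGFP.

Because basal activity of the minimal promoter is low, nuclear green fluorescence should report cells in which QF or a QF derivative is present. The depositor notes that, as the cassette is self-contained, it can be recombined with other 5′ and 3′ entry vectors to build dual or triple reporters for intersectional expression studies.
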