Features (pLannotate 1.2.2; 16 found; start..end, strand, type, name):
      1..120     +  rep_origin     RSF ori (fragment): Plasmids containing the RSF 1030 origin of replication can be propagated in E. coli cells that contain additional plasmids with compatible origins.
    122..214     +  CDS            lacI (fragment): lac repressor; lacI; The lac repressor binds to the lac operator to inhibit transcription in E. coli. This inhibition can be relieved by adding lactose or isopropyl-β-D-thiogalactopyranoside (IPTG).
    269..296     -  terminator     rrnB T2 terminator: transcription terminator T2 from the E. coli rrnB gene
    428..471     +  terminator     rrnB T1 terminator: Escherichia coli rrnB; transcription terminator T1 from the E. coli rrnB gene
    518..554     -  CDS            lacZα (fragment): LacZα fragment of β-galactosidase; lacZ fragment
    570..669     +  protein_bind   attL1: mutant version of attL; recombination site for the Gateway® LR reaction LR Clonase™
    677..700     +  misc_feature   MCS (fragment): pBluescript multiple cloning site
    815..832     +  promoter       minP (fragment): minimal TATA-box promoter with low basal activity
    933..1649    +  CDS            EGFP: EGFP is a basic (constitutively fluorescent) green fluorescent protein published in 1996, derived from Aequorea victoria. It is reported to be a rapidly-maturing weak dimer with moderate acid sensitivity.
   1786..1803    -  promoter       T7 promoter (fragment): promoter for bacteriophage T7 RNA polymerase
   1808..1940    -  polyA_signal   SV40 poly(A) signal: SV40 polyadenylation signal
   1941..1982    +  misc_feature   MCS (fragment): pBluescript multiple cloning site
   1992..2091    -  protein_bind   attL2: mutant version of attL; recombination site for the Gateway® LR reaction LR Clonase™
   2109..2127    -  promoter       T7 promoter: promoter for bacteriophage T7 RNA polymerase
   2261..3070    +  CDS            KanR: aminoglycoside phosphotransferase; aph(3')-Ia; confers resistance to kanamycin in bacteria or G418 (Geneticin®) in eukaryotes
   3217..3805    +  rep_origin     ori: high-copy-number ColE1/pMB1/pBR322/pUC origin of replication
>Addgene plasmid #155115 | pME-QUAS5x:GFPNLS-SV40pA | addgene full sequence | sequence record 310829 | Addgene NGS Result
TCTTTCCTGCGTTATCCCCTGATTCTGTGGATAACCGTATTACCGCCTTTGAGTGAGCTGATACCGCTCG
CCGCAGCCGAACGACCGAGCGCAGCGAGTCAGTGAGCGAGGAAGCGGAAGAGCGCCCAATACGCAAACCG
CCTCTCCCCGCGCGTTGGCCGATTCATTAATGCAGCTGGCACGACAGGTTTCCCGACTGGAAAGCGGGCA
GTGAGCGCAACGCAATTAATACGCGTACCGCTAGCCAGGAAGAGTTTGTAGAAACGCAAAAAGGCCATCC
GTCAGGATGGCCTTCTGCTTAGTTTGATGCCTGGCAGTTTATGGCGGGCGTCCTGCCCGCCACCCTCCGG
GCCGTTGCTTCACAACGTTCAAATCCGCTCCCGGCGGATTTGTCCTACTCAGGAGAGCGTTCACCGACAA
ACAACAGATAAAACGAAAGGCCCAGTCTTCCGACTGAGCCTTTCGTTTTATTTGATGCCTGGCAGTTCCC
TACTCTCGCGTTAACGCTAGCATGGATGTTTTCCCAGTCACGACGTTGTAAAACGACGGCCAGTCTTAAG
CTCGGGCCCCAAATAATGATTTTATTTTGACTGATAGTGACCTGTTCGTTGCAACAAATTGATGAGCAAT
GCTTTTTTATAATGCCAACTTTGTACAAAAAAGCAGGCTCGAATTGGAGCTCCACCGCGGTGGCGGCCGC
AAGGATAAACAATTATCCTCAAGGATAAACAATTATCCTCAAGGATAAACAATTATCCTCAAGGATAAAC
AATTATCCTCAAGGATAAACAATTATCCTCGCAAGGGTCGACTCTAGAGGGTATATAATGGATCCCATCG
CGTCTCAGCCTCACTTTGAGCTCCTCCACACGAATTCCCTCGACCTCGAAGACGCGTCTGTTTGGGATCC
ACCGGTCACTAGTGCCGCCACCATGGTGAGCAAGGGCGAGGAGCTGTTCACCGGGGTGGTGCCCATCCTG
GTCGAGCTGGACGGCGACGTAAACGGCCACAAGTTCAGCGTGTCCGGCGAGGGCGAGGGCGATGCCACCT
ACGGCAAGCTGACCCTGAAGTTCATCTGCACCACCGGCAAGCTGCCCGTGCCCTGGCCCACCCTCGTGAC
CACCCTGACCTACGGCGTGCAGTGCTTCAGCCGCTACCCCGACCACATGAAGCAGCACGACTTCTTCAAG
TCCGCCATGCCCGAAGGCTACGTCCAGGAGCGCACCATCTTCTTCAAGGACGACGGCAACTACAAGACCC
GCGCCGAGGTGAAGTTCGAGGGCGACACCCTGGTGAACCGCATCGAGCTGAAGGGCATCGACTTCAAGGA
GGACGGCAACATCCTGGGGCACAAGCTGGAGTACAACTACAACAGCCACAACGTCTATATCATGGCCGAC
AAGCAGAAGAACGGCATCAAGGTGAACTTCAAGATCCGCCACAACATCGAGGACGGCAGCGTGCAGCTCG
CCGACCACTACCAGCAGAACACCCCCATCGGCGACGGCCCCGTGCTGCTGCCCGACAACCACTACCTGAG
CACCCAGTCCGCCCTGAGCAAAGACCCCAACGAGAAGCGCGATCACATGGTCCTGCTGGAGTTCGTGACC
GCCGCCGGGATCACTCTCGGCATGGACGAGCTGTACAAGAGCAGGCACAGAAGGCATCGCCAGCGCTCTA
GGAGCCGCAATCGCAGCCGAAGTCGCAGCAGTGAACGAAAACGCCGTCAACGGAGCCGAAGTCGCAGCAG
TGAACGAAGACGCTACTTGTACAAGTAATCTAGAACTATAGTGAGTCGTATTACGTAGATCCAGACATGA
TAAGATACATTGATGAGTTTGGACAAACCACAACTAGAATGCAGTGAAAAAAATGCTTTATTTGTGAAAT
TTGTGATGCTATTGCTTTATTTGTAACCATTATAAGCTGCAATAAACAAGAAGCTTATCGATACCGTCGA
CCTCGAGGGGGGGCCCGGTACCCAGCTTTTGACCCAGCTTTCTTGTACAAAGTTGGCATTATAAGAAAGC
ATTGCTTATCAATTTGTTGCAACGAACAGGTCACTATCAGTCAAAATAAAATCATTATTTGCCATCCAGC
TGATATCCCCTATAGTGAGTCGTATTACATGGTCATAGCTGTTTCCTGGCAGCTCTGGCCCGTGTCTCAA
AATCTCTGATGTTACATTGCACAAGATAAAAATATATCATCATGAACAATAAAACTGTCTGCTTACATAA
ACAGTAATACAAGGGGTGTTATGAGCCATATTCAACGGGAAACGTCGAGGCCGCGATTAAATTCCAACAT
GGATGCTGATTTATATGGGTATAAATGGGCTCGCGATAATGTCGGGCAATCAGGTGCGACAATCTATCGC
TTGTATGGGAAGCCCGATGCGCCAGAGTTGTTTCTGAAACATGGCAAAGGTAGCGTTGCCAATGATGTTA
CAGATGAGATGGTCAGACTAAACTGGCTGACGGAATTTATGCCTCTTCCGACCATCAAGCATTTTATCCG
TACTCCTGATGATGCATGGTTACTCACCACTGCGATCCCCGGAAAAACAGCATTCCAGGTATTAGAAGAA
TATCCTGATTCAGGTGAAAATATTGTTGATGCGCTGGCAGTGTTCCTGCGCCGGTTGCATTCGATTCCTG
TTTGTAATTGTCCTTTTAACAGCGATCGCGTATTTCGTCTCGCTCAGGCGCAATCACGAATGAATAACGG
TTTGGTTGATGCGAGTGATTTTGATGACGAGCGTAATGGCTGGCCTGTTGAACAAGTCTGGAAAGAAATG
CATAAACTTTTGCCATTCTCACCGGATTCAGTCGTCACTCATGGTGATTTCTCACTTGATAACCTTATTT
TTGACGAGGGGAAATTAATAGGTTGTATTGATGTTGGACGAGTCGGAATCGCAGACCGATACCAGGATCT
TGCCATCCTATGGAACTGCCTCGGTGAGTTTTCTCCTTCATTACAGAAACGGCTTTTTCAAAAATATGGT
ATTGATAATCCTGATATGAATAAATTGCAGTTTCATTTGATGCTCGATGAGTTTTTCTAATCAGAATTGG
TTAATTGGTTGTAACACTGGCAGAGCATTACGCTGACTTGACGGGACGGCGCAAGCTCATGACCAAAATC
CCTTAACGTGAGTTACGCGTCGTTCCACTGAGCGTCAGACCCCGTAGAAAAGATCAAAGGATCTTCTTGA
GATCCTTTTTTTCTGCGCGTAATCTGCTGCTTGCAAACAAAAAAACCACCGCTACCAGCGGTGGTTTGTT
TGCCGGATCAAGAGCTACCAACTCTTTTTCCGAAGGTAACTGGCTTCAGCAGAGCGCAGATACCAAATAC
TGTTCTTCTAGTGTAGCCGTAGTTAGGCCACCACTTCAAGAACTCTGTAGCACCGCCTACATACCTCGCT
CTGCTAATCCTGTTACCAGTGGCTGCTGCCAGTGGCGATAAGTCGTGTCTTACCGGGTTGGACTCAAGAC
GATAGTTACCGGATAAGGCGCAGCGGTCGGGCTGAACGGGGGGTTCGTGCACACAGCCCAGCTTGGAGCG
AACGACCTACACCGAACTGAGATACCTACAGCGTGAGCTATGAGAAAGCGCCACGCTTCCCGAAGGGAGA
AAGGCGGACAGGTATCCGGTAAGCGGCAGGGTCGGAACAGGAGAGCGCACGAGGGAGCTTCCAGGGGGAA
ACGCCTGGTATCTTTATAGTCCTGTCGGGTTTCGCCACCTCTGACTTGAGCGTCGATTTTTGTGATGCTC
GTCAGGGGGGCGGAGCCTATGGAAAAACGCCAGCAACGCGGCCTTTTTACGGTTCCTGGCCTTTTGCTGG
CCTTTTGCTCACATGT
